>Addgene plasmid #212893 | pCYP60 | addgene full sequence | sequence record 424230 | Addgene NGS Result
ACTGACTCGCTGCACGAGGCAGACCTCAGCGCTAGCGGAGTGTATACTGGCTTACTATGTTGGCACTGAT
GAGGGTGTCAGTGAAGTGCTTCATGTGGCAGGAGAAAAAAGGCTGCACCGGTGCGTCAGCAGAATATGTG
ATACAGGATATATTCCGCTTCCTCGCTCACTGACTCGCTACGCTCGGTCGTTCGACTGCGGCGAGCGGAA
ATGGCTTACGAACGGGGCGGAGATTTCCTGGAAGATGCCAGGAAGATACTTAACAGGGAAGTGAGAGGGC
CGCGGCAAAGCCGTTTTTCCATAGGCTCCGCCCCCCTGACAAGCATCACGAAATCTGACGCTCAAATCAG
TGGTGGCGAAACCCGACAGGACTATAAAGATACCAGGCGTTTCCCCCTGGCGGCTCCCTCGTGCGCTCTC
CTGTTCCTGCCTTTCGGTTTACCGGTGTCATTCCGCTGTTATGGCCGCGTTTGTCTCATTCCACGCCTGA
CACTCAGTTCCGGGTAGGCAGTTCGCTCCAAGCTGGACTGTATGCACGAACCCCCCGTTCAGTCCGACCG
CTGCGCCTTATCCGGTAACTATCGTCTTGAGTCCAACCCGGAAAGACATGCAAAAGCACCACTGGCAGCA
GCCACTGGTAATTGATTTAGAGGAGTTAGTCTTGAAGTCATGCGCCGGTTAAGGCTAAACTGAAAGGACA
AGTTTTGGTGACTGCGCTCCTCCAAGCCAGTTACCTCGGTTCAAAGAGTTGGTAGCTCAGAGAACCTTCG
AAAAACCGCCCTGCAAGGCGGTTTTTTCGTTTTCAGAGCAAGAGATTACGCGCAGACCAAAACGATCTCA
AGAAGATCATCTTATTAAGGGGTCTGACGCTCAGTGGAACGAAAAATCAATCTAAAGTATATATGAGTAA
ACTTGGTCTGACAGTTACCTTAGAAAAACTCATCGAGCATCAAATGAAACTGCAATTTATTCATATCAGG
ATTATCAATACCATATTTTTGAAAAAGCCGTTTCTGTAATGAAGGAGAAAACTCACCGAGGCAGTTCCAT
AGGATGGCAAGATCCTGGTATCGGTCTGCGATTCCGACTCGTCCAACATCAATACAACCTATTAATTTCC
CCTCGTCAAAAATAAGGTTATCAAGTGAGAAATCACCATGAGTGACGACTGAATCCGGTGAGAATGGCAA
AAGCTTATGCATTTCTTTCCAGACTTGTTCAACAGGCCAGCCATTACGCTCGTCATCAAAATCACTCGCA
TCAACCAAACCGTTATTCATTCGTGATTGCGCCTGAGCGAGACGAAATACGCGATCGCTGTTAAAAGGAC
AATTACAAACAGGAATCGAATGCAACCGGCGCAGGAACACTGCCAGCGCATCAACAATATTTTCACCTGA
ATCAGGATATTCTTCTAATACCTGGAATGCTGTTTTCCCGGGGATCGCAGTGGTGAGTAACCATGCATCA
TCAGGAGTACGGATAAAATGCTTGATGGTCGGAAGAGGCATAAATTCCGTCAGCCAGTTTAGTCTGACCA
TCTCATCTGTAACATCATTGGCAACGCTACCTTTGCCATGTTTCAGAAACAACTCTGGCGCATCGGGCTT
CCCATACAATCGATAGATTGTCGCACCTGATTGCCCGACATTATCGCGAGCCCATTTATACCCATATAAA
TCAGCATCCATGTTGGAATTTAATCGCGGCCTGGAGCAAGACGTTTCCCGTTGAATATGGCTCATAACAC
CCCTTGTATTACTGTTTATGTAAGCAGACAGTTTTATTGTTCATGATGATATATTTTTATCTTGTGCAAT
GTACATCAGAGATTTTGAGACACAACCAATTATTGAAGGCCTCCCTAACGGGGGGCCTTTTTTTGTTTCT
GGTCTCCCAAGCGCTTAACGATCGTTGGCTGAACAAACAGACAATCTGGTCTGTTTGTATTATGGAAAAT
TTTTCTGTATAATAGATTCAACAAACAGACAATCTGGTCTGTTTGTATTATCAGCGGTCAACGCATGTGC
TTTGCGTTCTGATGAGACAGTGATGTCGAAACCGCCTCTACAAATAATTTTGTTTAATATTAAGCGAGCC
TATTTATGAAAGGGAATCTGCCAGCGATGAGCACCGCCACGTCATCATCAGTGACCGGTAGTGTCACCAC
GCCCCGAACTGCGACCACACCGGGTCGCCGTCCTGGTTTGGCGCCAGGTGGCGTTCCAGTGTTAGGCCAC
TTGCCGATGATTCTCCGCTCACGCTTCGAATTCATTGAAACGGTCCGTAACGCGGGTCCGGTGACGCGGG
TCAAATTGGGTCCAAAAACTGCTTATTTCGTGAACGACTATGAACTTCTGGCACAGATCCTGGTTTCCGA
CGCAGATAAATTTGTCCGGGGTATTCACTTTAAGAAAATGCGCAATATGGTGGGTAATGGTGTGGTTACC
ACATCAGGTGATCTGCACCGGCGACAGCGCCGGATAATGCTGCCGAGCTTCAGCCAACGTCGTTTAGCAA
TGCATTTGCCCGTCATGCGCAAAATCATGTCTGAGTTTGTGGCAAGTGTGCCAGAGCGCCGGCCTTATGA
CCTCATGGGACCCGTGATGGGCGTGGGCTGCGATATCGTGACTAGCACCATGCTGGGCGAGAAAACACCG
CCGGAAGTTCTGCGTCTTGTTCGGGAGGCTGTGCCTGTTTTTGTCGAAAATGCGGCCATCCAAGCCGTCG
ATGTTACCGGGATTTATAAGCATCTGCCTACTAAGTCGAACCGGGATTTTGAGCGCCTGCTTAACGCATT
TAATGAATACATGTACTCGGTGATTGATGACAAGTTTAGAAATGGTGCTGGTGAGGAAGCGGGCCTGCTG
GACATGTTAATCAACGCGACTGATCCTGAAACCGGAGAAAAATTCGACCGTACCGAAGTGCGCGATCAAG
CTGCCACTATATTGCTTGCTAGCACTGAAACCACAGCGAACACTATCTCGTGGGCTTGTTATGAATTGGC
ACGTCATCCCCGTATTTTTGCTGAGTGCCGCGCCGAGATCGATGCCCTTGTAAAAGATCGGGACTGGCTT
GACATCGAAATTGGCAGACACGATCTGCCAGCCTTGAAACGCGTATTATTCGAGGCCTTGCGCATGTATC
CGTCCAGTTATCTGCTTAGCCGTCAGGCCTCAGTGGATACCACTCTGGGCGGTTACGCAATCCCGAAGGA
CGCGGCCATTTTGTATTCTCATTACGGCCAGCAAAGAGATGAACGTAATTTCCCCCATGGCGATGAGTTT
GATCCGGATCGGTGGCTCGATAAAGATGGTGCGGAAGTTACGGCTTCTGCGTTTATGCCTTTTGGGTTTG
GCGCGTACAGATGTCTGGGCGAGAGTGTAGCCGTGCTGGAGGCGACATACTGTCTGGCCATGATGGTGCA
TCAGTGGGACTTCGCGCTGTCAGATTATTCTGAACCTAAAATGAATGCCACTATCACTCTGTCGCCGAAA
GATCTGGAATTCCTGTTTACGAAACGTACCGAAAGTGGCGCGCATGATGAATAATAAGGATGAGCTCTAC
AAATAAGCAGAGGTGGTTGTGTTGCGAAAAAAAAAAAAAAACACCCTAACGGGTGTTTTTTTTTTTTTGG
TGTCCCCACGTGTGGCGCTGGAGACCGTCCAATGGCGGCGCGCCATCGAATGGTGCAAAACCTTTCGCGG
TATGGCATGATAGCGCCCGGAAGAGAGTCAATTCAGGGTGGTGAATATGAGCCCGAAACGTCGTACCCAG
GCAGAACGTGCAATGGAAACCCAGGGTAAACTGATTGCAGCAGCACTGGGTGTTCTGCGTGAAAAAGGTT
ATGCAGGTTTTCGTATTGCAGATGTTCCGGGTGCAGCCGGTGTTAGCCGTGGTGCACAGAGCCATCATTT
TCCGACCAAACTGGAACTGCTGCTGGCAACCTTTGAATGGCTGTATGAGCAGATTACCGAACGTAGCCGT
GCACGTCTGGCAAAACTGAAACCGGAAGATGATGTTATTCAGCAGATGCTGGATGATGCAGCAGATTTTT
TTCTGGATGATGATTTTAGCATCGGCCTGGATCTGATTGTTGCAGCAGATCGTGATCCGGCACTGCGTGA
AGGTATTCTGCGTACCGTTGAACGTAATCGTTTTGTTGTTGAAGATATGTGGCTGGGTGTGCTGGTGAGC
CGTGGTCTGAGCCGTGATGATGCCGAAGATATTCTGTGGCTGATTTTTAACAGCGTTCGTGGTCTGACAG
TTCGTAGCCTGTGGCAGAAAGATAAAGAACGTTTTGAACGTGTGCGTAATAGCACCCTGGAAATTGCACG
TGAACGTTATGCAAAATTCAAACGTTGATAAGGATCCTAATTGGTAACGAATCAGACAATTGACGGCTCG
AGGGAGTAGCATAGGGTTTGCAGAATCCCTGCTTCGTCCATTTGACAGGCACATTATGCATCGATGATAA
GCTGTCAAACATGAGCAGATCCTCTACGCCGGACGCATCGTGGCCGGCATCACCGGCGCCACAGGTGCGG
TTGCTGGCGCCTATATCGCCGACATCACCGATGGGGAAGATCGGGCTCGCCACTTCGGGCTCATGAGCAA
ATATTTTATCTGAGGTGCTTCCTCGCTC
Features (pLannotate 1.2.2; 12 found; start..end, strand, type, name):
     28..54      +  misc_feature   bom (fragment): basis of mobility region from pBR322
    153..208     -  rep_origin     RSF ori (fragment): Plasmids containing the RSF 1030 origin of replication can be propagated in E. coli cells that contain additional plasmids with compatible origins.
    296..841     -  rep_origin     p15A ori: Plasmids containing the medium-copy-number p15A origin of replication can be propagated in E. coli cells that contain a second plasmid with the ColE1 origin.
    930..1745    -  CDS            KanR: aminoglycoside phosphotransferase; aph(3')-Ia; confers resistance to kanamycin in bacteria or G418 (Geneticin®) in eukaryotes
   1922..1949    +  protein_bind   CuO: CymR-binding P2 operator sequence from the p-cmt operon of Pseudomonas putida (Mullick et al., 2006) CymR
   1980..2007    +  protein_bind   CuO: CymR-binding P2 operator sequence from the p-cmt operon of Pseudomonas putida (Mullick et al., 2006) CymR
   2011..2066    +  ncRNA          Hammerhead 3: Accession: RF00008 - Hammerhead ribozyme (type III)
   3683..3756    +  promoter       lacIq promoter (fragment): lacI (mutant); In the lacIq allele, a single base change in the promoter boosts expression of the lacI gene about 10-fold.
   3757..4365    +  CDS            cymR: CYMR_PSEPU - Experimental evidence at transcript level: Swiss-Prot protein existence level 2. Involved in the repression of the cym and cmt operons which are responsible of the p-cymene degradation. From Pseudomonas putida (Arthrobacter siderocapsulatus).
   4470..4488    -  promoter       tet promoter (fragment): E. coli promoter for tetracycline efflux protein gene
   4498..4618    +  CDS            TcR (fragment): tetracycline efflux protein; tet; confers resistance to tetracycline
   4637..11      -  rep_origin     RSF ori (fragment) (across the origin): Plasmids containing the RSF 1030 origin of replication can be propagated in E. coli cells that contain additional plasmids with compatible origins.
