[The description below was written by a language model from this plasmid's Addgene catalogue record and pLannotate feature annotations shown in this document.]
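Description:
pCYP60 is a 4.6 kb bacterial expression plasmid built on the pCYP backbone for producing a cytochrome P450 from Kitasatospora griseola (UniProt Q9AJE2) in Escherichia coli. The catalogue describes the enzyme as an LRD-modifying P450, and the coding sequence was codon optimized and made synthetically. The plasmid is selected with kanamycin through an aph(3')-Ia KanR gene. The feature table identifies a complete p15A origin, which is compatible with ColE1-type plasmids and therefore suits multi-plasmid strains. This origin is normally considered medium copy, whereas the catalogue entry lists the plasmid as high copy. Short fragments annotated as RSF ori, bom, tet promoter and TcR appear to be backbone remnants rather than functional parts.

Expression is driven by the PcymRC promoter, a cumate-responsive system. Two CuO operator sites, the binding sequences for the Pseudomonas putida CymR repressor, lie in the promoter region. The plasmid also carries its own cymR gene, preceded by a lacIq promoter fragment that likely drives it, so regulation is self-contained: CymR should hold the promoter off until cumate relieves repression. A hammerhead-type ribozyme sits immediately downstream of the operators. Such elements are commonly used as insulators that cleave off the 5' leader, so that translation is less dependent on promoter context. The P450 open reading frame itself is not annotated by the automated tool, but it presumably occupies the unannotated stretch between the ribozyme and the cymR cassette.

The associated publication concerns a redox-proficient E. coli for screening terpenoids and the P450s that modify them. The plasmid therefore fits the role of one member of an inducible P450 expression set used to test terpenoid oxidation in engineered hosts.
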