Addgene plasmid #212893: pCYP60
Purpose: Expresses the Kitasatospora griseola LRD-modifying cytochrome P450 enzyme
Depositing lab: Christopher Voigt. Depositing organization: Massachusetts Institute of Technology. Publication: Design of a redox-proficient Escherichia coli for screening terpenoids and modifying cytochrome P450s. Lin GM, Voigt CA. Nature Catalysis. 6, 1016–1029 (2023). https://doi.org/10.1038/s41929-023-01049-5.
Backbone
  Vector backbone: pCYP
  Vector type: Bacterial Expression
Growth in bacteria
  Bacterial resistance: Kanamycin, 50 μg/mL
  Growth temperature: 37°C
  Growth strain: DH5alpha
  Copy number: High Copy
Gene/Insert
  Gene/Insert name: cytochrome P450 (alt name: Uniprot ID: Q9AJE2)
  Species: Kitasatospora griseola
  Promoter: PcymRC
  Cloning method: Unknown
Resource information
  A portion of this plasmid was derived from a plasmid made by: codon optimized and synthesized by vendors
Terms and licenses: Academic/Nonprofit Terms; Industry Terms: Not Available to Industry
How to cite: pCYP60 was a gift from Christopher Voigt (Addgene plasmid # 212893 ; http://n2t.net/addgene:212893 ; RRID:Addgene_212893)
